>Addgene plasmid #114146 | pET29b-clbD | addgene full sequence | sequence record 227333 | Addgene NGS Result
GGAATGGTGCATGCAAGGAGATGGCGCCCAACAGTCCCCCGGCCACGGGGCCTGCCACCATACCCACGCC
GAAACAAGCGCTCATGAGCCCGAAGTGGCGAGCCCGATCTTCCCCATCGGTGATGTCGGCGATATAGGCG
CCAGCAACCGCACCTGTGGCGCCGGTGATGCCGGCCACGATGCGTCCGGCGTAGAGGATCGAGATCGATC
TCGATCCCGCGAAATTAATACGACTCACTATAGGGGAATTGTGAGCGGATAACAATTCCCCTCTAGAAAT
AATTTTGTTTAACTTTAAGAAGGAGATATACATATGATGAACGTGGCGGTAATAGGTGCAGGAGTAATGG
GAACTGGCGTCGCTCATAACATGGCGCAATACGGCATATCAACTAACGTTGTGGATATTTCTCAATCTCA
GTTGGATAAATGCCGACAGATGATCGAAGCGAACTTACGCTTATATAATTTTCACCCGCAGCATAAAAAA
AAGACGCATAGCACAGCGGAGATAATGGAAAATATCCGTTTCACAACTGAGTTGGACGACATTGTAGAAT
GTGATTTGGTGATTGAGAATATTACTGAGGATATAGAGAAAAAAAATGCACTATACACACGGATGAATAC
GATCTGCGGCGCGTCGACAGTGTTTGGTGTTAATACGTCCGCCATATCTATCACTGCGTTGTCAAAATTA
ATGCGACATCCGGAGAATGTAGTCGGCGTCCATTTTATGAACCCGGTACCGCTGATGCACACCGTCGAAT
TAATCCGTGGTGTACATACTGCAGAGCGTACACTGAACATATTTCACCACTTATTTGCTCAGTTGAATAA
AACCGGCATCGTGGTCAATGATTCTCCGGGCTTTGTCACTAATCGTGCCATGATGATTTTTGTTAACGAA
GCCATATTTATGGTGCAGGAGCAGATCGCCCGTGCTGAGGATATCGATACGTTGTTTAAAACCTGCTTCG
GGCACAAGATGGGGCCACTACAAACTGCCGATTTGATTGGCTTGGATACGATTTTGCAATCGTTGCAGGT
GCTATATGAAAGTTTTAATGATGATAAGTATCGCCCCAGCTTTTTATTAAAGAAAATGGTCGATGCAGGG
TATTTGGGCGTGAAATCAGGGCAGGGGTTTTATCGCTATCAACAGACGTACGCCGAGCAGCTCGAGCACC
ACCACCACCACCACTGAGATCCGGCTGCTAACAAAGCCCGAAAGGAAGCTGAGTTGGCTGCTGCCACCGC
TGAGCAATAACTAGCATAACCCCTTGGGGCCTCTAAACGGGTCTTGAGGGGTTTTTTGCTGAAAGGAGGA
ACTATATCCGGATTGGCGAATGGG
[124 nt withheld, positions 1355-1478]
C
[91 nt withheld, positions 1480-1570]
A
[49 nt withheld, positions 1572-1620]
CCTTTGACGTTGGAGTCCACGTTCTTT
[37 nt withheld, positions 1648-1684]
ACCCTATCTCGGTCTATTCTTTTGATTTATAAGGGATTTTGCCGATTTCGGCCTATTGGTTAAAAAATGA
GCTGATTTAACAAAAATTTAACGCGAATTTTAACAAAATATTAACGCTTACAATTTAGGTGGCACTTTTC
GGGGAAATGTGCGCGGAACCCCTATTTGTTTATTTTTCTAAATACATTCAAATATGTATCCGCTCATGAA
TTAATTCTTAGAAAAACTCATCGAGCATCAAATGAAACTGCAATTTATTCATATCAGGATTATCAATACC
ATATTTTTGAAAAAGCCGTTTCTGTAATGAAGGAGAAAACTCACCGAGGCAGTTCCATAGGATGGCAAGA
TCCTGGTATCGGTCTGCGATTCCGACTCGTCCAACATCAATACAACCTATTAATTTCCCCTCGTCAAAAA
TAAGGTTATCAAGTGAGAAATCACCATGAGTGACGACTGAATCCGGTGAGAATGGCAAAAGTTTATGCAT
TTCTTTCCAGACTTGTTCAACAGGCCAGCCATTACGCTCGTCATCAAAATCACTCGCATCAACCAAACCG
TTATTCATTCGTGATTGCGCCTGAGCGAGACGAAATACGCGATCGCTGTTAAAAGGACAATTACAAACAG
GAATCGAATGCAACCGGCGCAGGAACACTGCCAGCGCATCAACAATATTTTCACCTGAATCAGGATATTC
TTCTAATACCTGGAATGCTGTTTTCCCGGGGATCGCAGTGGTGAGTAACCATGCATCATCAGGAGTACGG
ATAAAATGCTTGATGGTCGGAAGAGGCATAAATTCCGTCAGCCAGTTTAGTCTGACCATCTCATCTGTAA
CATCATTGGCAACGCTACCTTTGCCATGTTTCAGAAACAACTCTGGCGCATCGGGCTTCCCATACAATCG
ATAGATTGTCGCACCTGATTGCCCGACATTATCGCGAGCCCATTTATACCCATATAAATCAGCATCCATG
TTGGAATTTAATCGCGGCCTAGAGCAAGACGTTTCCCGTTGAATATGGCTCATAACACCCCTTGTATTAC
TGTTTATGTAAGCAGACAGTTTTATTGTTCATGACCAAAATCCCTTAACGTGAGTTTTCGTTCCACTGAG
CGTCAGACCCCGTAGAAAAGATCAAAGGATCTTCTTGAGATCCTTTTTTTCTGCGCGTAATCTGCTGCTT
GCAAACAAAAAAACCACCGCTACCAGCGGTGGTTTGTTTGCCGGATCAAGAGCTACCAACTCTTTTTCCG
AAGGTAACTGGCTTCAGCAGAGCGCAGATACCAAATACTGTCCTTCTAGTGTAGCCGTAGTTAGGCCACC
ACTTCAAGAACTCTGTAGCACCGCCTACATACCTCGCTCTGCTAATCCTGTTACCAGTGGCTGCTGCCAG
TGGCGATAAGTCGTGTCTTACCGGGTTGGACTCAAGACGATAGTTACCGGATAAGGCGCAGCGGTCGGGC
TGAACGGGGGGTTCGTGCACACAGCCCAGCTTGGAGCGAACGACCTACACCGAACTGAGATACCTACAGC
GTGAGCTATGAGAAAGCGCCACGCTTCCCGAAGGGAGAAAGGCGGACAGGTATCCGGTAAGCGGCAGGGT
CGGAACAGGAGAGCGCACGAGGGAGCTTCCAGGGGGAAACGCCTGGTATCTTTATAGTCCTGTCGGGTTT
CGCCACCTCTGACTTGAGCGTCGATTTTTGTGATGCTCGTCAGGGGGGCGGAGCCTATGGAAAAACGCCA
GCAACGCGGCCTTTTTACGGTTCCTGGCCTTTTGCTGGCCTTTTGCTCACATGTTCTTTCCTGCGTTATC
CCCTGATTCTGTGGATAACCGTATTACCGCCTTTGAGTGAGCTGATACCGCTCGCCGCAGCCGAACGACC
GAGCGCAGCGAGTCAGTGAGCGAGGAAGCGGAAGAGCGCCTGATGCGGTATTTTCTCCTTACGCATCTGT
GCGGTATTTCACACCGCAATGGTGCACTCTCAGTACAATCTGCTCTGATGCCGCATAGTTAAGCCAGTAT
ACACTCCGCTATCGCTACGTGACTGGGTCATGGCTGCGCCCCGACACCCGCCAACACCCGCTGACGCGCC
CTGACGGGCTTGTCTGCTCCCGGCATCCGCTTACAGACAAGCTGTGACCGTCTCCGGGAGCTGCATGTGT
CAGAGGTTTTCACCGTCATCACCGAAACGCGCGAGGCAGCTGCGGTAAAGCTCATCAGCGTGGTCGTGAA
GCGATTCACAGATGTCTGCCTGTTCATCCGCGTCCAGCTCGTTGAGTTTCTCCAGAAGCGTTAATGTCTG
GCTTCTGATAAAGCGGGCCATGTTAAGGGCGGTTTTTTCCTGTTTGGTCACTGATGCCTCCGTGTAAGGG
GGATTTCTGTTCATGGGGGTAATGATACCGATGAAACGAGAGAGGATGCTCACGATACGGGTTACTGATG
ATGAACATGCCCGGTTACTGGAACGTTGTGAGGGTAAACAACTGGCGGTATGGATGCGGCGGGACCAGAG
AAAAATCACTCAGGGTCAATGCCAGCGCTTCGTTAATACAGATGTAGGTGTTCCACAGGGTAGCCAGCAG
CATCCTGCGATGCAGATCCGGAACATAATGGTGCAGGGCGCTGACTTCCGCGTTTCCAGACTTTACGAAA
CACGGAAACCGAAGACCATTCATGTTGTTGCTCAGGTCGCAGACGTTTTGCAGCAGCAGTCGCTTCACGT
TCGCTCGCGTATCGGTGATTCATTCTGCTAACCAGTAAGGCAACCCCGCCAGCCTAGCCGGGTCCTCAAC
GACAGGAGCACGATCATGCGCACCCGTGGGGCCGCCATGCCGGCGATAATGGCCTGCTTCTCGCCGAAAC
GTTTGGTGGCGGGACCAGTGACGAAGGCTTGAGCGAGGGCGTGCAAGATTCCGAATACCGCAAGCGACAG
GCCGATCATCGTCGCGCTCCAGCGAAAGCGGTCCTCGCCGAAAATGACCCAGAGCGCTGCCGGCACCTGT
CCTACGAGTTGCATGATAAAGAAGACAGTCATAAGTGCGGCGACGATAGTCATGCCCCGCGCCCACCGGA
AGGAGCTGACTGGGTTGAAGGCTCTCAAGGGCATCGGTCGAGATCCCGGTGCCTAATGAGTGAGCTAACT
TACATTAATTGCGTTGCGCTCACTGCCCGCTTTCCAGTCGGGAAACCTGTCGTGCCAGCTGCATTAATGA
ATCGGCCAACGCGCGGGGAGAGGCGGTTTGCGTATTGGGCGCCAGGGTGGTTTTTCTTTTCACCAGTGAG
ACGGGCAACAGCTGATTGCCCTTCACCGCCTGGCCCTGAGAGAGTTGCAGCAAGCGGTCCACGCTGGTTT
GCCCCAGCAGGCGAAAATCCTGTTTGATGGTGGTTAACGGCGGGATATAACATGAGCTGTCTTCGGTATC
GTCGTATCCCACTACCGAGATGTCCGCACCAACGCGCAGCCCGGACTCGGTAATGGCGCGCATTGCGCCC
AGCGCCATCTGATCGTTGGCAACCAGCATCGCAGTGGGAACGATGCCCTCATTCAGCATTTGCATGGTTT
GTTGAAAACCGGACATGGCACTCCAGTCGCCTTCCCGTTCCGCTATCGGCTGAATTTGATTGCGAGTGAG
ATATTTATGCCAGCCAGCCAGACGCAGACGCGCCGAGACAGAACTTAATGGGCCCGCTAACAGCGCGATT
TGCTGGTGACCCAATGCGACCAGATGCTCCACGCCCAGTCGCGTACCGTCTTCATGGGAGAAAATAATAC
TGTTGATGGGTGTCTGGTCAGAGACATCAAGAAATAACGCCGGAACATTAGTGCAGGCAGCTTCCACAGC
AATGGCATCCTGGTCATCCAGCGGATAGTTAATGATCAGCCCACTGACGCGTTGCGCGAGAAGATTGTGC
ACCGCCGCTTTACAGGCTTCGACGCCGCTTCGTTCTACCATCGACACCACCACGCTGGCACCCAGTTGAT
CGGCGCGAGATTTAATCGCCGCGACAATTTGCGACGGCGCGTGCAGGGCCAGACTGGAGGTGGCAACGCC
AATCAGCAACGACTGTTTGCCCGCCAGTTGTTGTGCCACGCGGTTGGGAATGTAATTCAGCTCCGCCATC
GCCGCTTCCACTTTTTCCCGCGTTTTCGCAGAAACGTGGCTGGCCTGGTTCACCACGCGGGAAACGGTCT
GATAAGAGACACCGGCATACTCTGCGACATCGTATAACGTTACTGGTTTCACATTCACCACCCTGAATTG
ACTCTCTTCCGGGCGCTATCATGCCATACCGCGAAAGGTTTTGCGCCATTCGATGGTGTCCGGGATCTCG
ACGCTCTCCCTTATGCGACTCCTGCATTAGGAAGCAGCCCAGTAGTAGGTTGAGGCCGTTGAGCACCGCC
GCCGCAA
Features (pLannotate 1.2.2; 18 found; start..end, strand, type, name):
    226..244     +  promoter       T7 promoter: promoter for bacteriophage T7 RNA polymerase
    245..269     +  protein_bind   lac operator: The lac repressor binds to the lac operator to inhibit transcription in E. coli. This inhibition can be relieved by adding lactose or isopropyl-β-D-thiogalactopyranoside (IPTG). lac repressor encoded by lacI
    284..306     +  RBS            RBS: efficient ribosome binding site from bacteriophage T7 gene 10 (Olins and Rangwala, 1989)
   1187..1204    +  CDS            9xHis (fragment): 9xHis affinity tag
   1214..1263    +  CDS            SET1 (fragment): solubility-enhancement tag derived from T7 phage gene 10B
   1271..1318    +  terminator     T7 terminator: transcription terminator for bacteriophage T7 RNA polymerase
   1355..1783    +  rep_origin     f1 ori (sequence partly withheld): f1 bacteriophage origin of replication; arrow indicates direction of (+) strand synthesis
   1836..1893    +  promoter       AmpR promoter (fragment): bla
   1902..2717    -  CDS            KanR: aminoglycoside phosphotransferase; aph(3')-Ia; confers resistance to kanamycin in bacteria or G418 (Geneticin®) in eukaryotes
   2839..3427    +  rep_origin     ori: high-copy-number ColE1/pMB1/pBR322/pUC origin of replication
   3613..3752    -  misc_feature   bom: basis of mobility region from pBR322
   3854..4045    -  CDS            rop: Rop protein, which maintains plasmids at low copy number; rop
   4062..4442    +  CDS            YPB1_ECOLX: Protein predicted: Swiss-Prot protein existence level 4. From Escherichia coli.
   4514..4805    -  CDS            TcR (fragment): tetracycline efflux protein; tet; confers resistance to tetracycline
   4820..4841    -  protein_bind   CAP binding site: CAP binding activates transcription in the presence of cAMP. E. coli catabolite activator protein
   4854..5936    -  CDS            lacI: lac repressor; lacI; The lac repressor binds to the lac operator to inhibit transcription in E. coli. This inhibition can be relieved by adding lactose or isopropyl-β-D-thiogalactopyranoside (IPTG).
   5937..6014    -  promoter       lacI promoter: lacI
   6022..200     -  CDS            TcR (fragment) (across the origin): tetracycline efflux protein; tet; confers resistance to tetracycline
