[The description below was written by a language model from this plasmid's Addgene catalogue record and pLannotate feature annotations shown in this document.]
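Description:
pET29b-clbD is a bacterial expression plasmid built on the pET29b backbone for producing the E. coli protein ClbD with a C-terminal hexahistidine tag. The catalogue lists a total size of about 6.1 kb, which agrees with the sequenced record. It is selected with kanamycin through an aminoglycoside phosphotransferase gene (KanR). It replicates from a ColE1/pBR322-type origin accompanied by the bom region and the rop gene, which normally holds copy number down, although the record gives copy number as unknown. An f1 origin is also present, and short tetracycline-resistance fragments and a predicted E. coli open reading frame appear to be pBR322-derived backbone remnants rather than functional parts.

The expression cassette follows the standard pET layout. A T7 promoter is followed immediately by a lac operator and the strong ribosome binding site from T7 gene 10, and the cassette ends at a T7 terminator. The plasmid-borne lacI gene, with its own promoter, supplies repressor that keeps the promoter quiet until IPTG or lactose is added in a host expressing T7 RNA polymerase. The feature table does not annotate the clbD coding sequence itself, but the unannotated interval between the ribosome binding site and the histidine tag is where the insert must lie. The tag is called as a fragment of a 9xHis feature, and its length matches the six histidines stated in the catalogue. The small "SET1" fragment just before the terminator is probably a match to T7-derived vector sequence rather than a fused solubility tag.

The stated purpose is expression of His-tagged ClbD. The associated publication concerns characterization of polyketide synthase machinery from the pks island involved in colibactin biosynthesis, so the plasmid probably supplies affinity-purifiable protein for that biochemical work.
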