Addgene plasmid #114146: pET29b-clbD
Purpose: Expresses ClbD-cHis
Depositing lab: Emily Balskus. Depositing organization: Harvard University. Publication: Characterization of Polyketide Synthase Machinery from the pks Island Facilitates Isolation of a Candidate Precolibactin. Zha L, Wilson MR, Brotherton CA, Balskus EP. ACS Chem Biol. 2016 May 20;11(5):1287-95. doi: 10.1021/acschembio.6b00014. Epub 2016 Mar 1. PubMed 26890481.
Backbone
  Vector backbone: pET29b
  Total vector size (bp): 6105
  Vector type: Bacterial Expression
Growth in bacteria
  Bacterial resistance: Kanamycin, 50 μg/mL
  Growth temperature: 37°C
  Growth strain: DH5alpha
  Copy number: Unknown
Gene/Insert
  Gene/Insert name: ClbD
  Species: E. coli
  GenBank ID: CAJ76296.1
  Tag / fusion protein: 6xHis (C terminal on insert)
Terms and licenses: Academic/Nonprofit Terms; Industry Terms: Not Available to Industry
How to cite: pET29b-clbD was a gift from Emily Balskus (Addgene plasmid # 114146 ; http://n2t.net/addgene:114146 ; RRID:Addgene_114146)
